>Addgene plasmid #139876 | pBEL1751 | addgene full sequence | sequence record 309619 | Addgene NGS Result
CAGTCCCCCGGCCACGGGGCCTGCCACCATACCCACGCCGAAACAAGCGCTCATGAGCCCGAAGTGGCGA
GCCCGATCTTCCCCATCGGTGATGTCGGCGATATAGGCGCCAGCAACCGCACCTGTGGCGCCGGTGATGC
CGGCCACGATGCGTCCGGCGTAGAGGATCGAGATCTCGATCCCGCGAAATTAATACGACTCACTATAGGG
GAATTGTGAGCGGATAACAATTCCCCTCTAGAAATAATTTTGTTTAACTTTGGCCCAGGCGGCCAGGAGG
GTCTCACATGGGCATTATGATAACCGTCGCAATCAAAGATGCCAATGGGCTGACTGAGGGGAAGACCCAA
GTATTTTTCAAAGGATTGCCAGTTGGGACCTTGAAGGGGTTCACTGTTTCCCCCGATCTTAAACATATCA
ACGCGGAGATTGAAATGGTGAAGCAGGCTCGCGAGAAACTGACTAAAGACACATTATTCTGGGTTGTACG
TCCGGAGATTTCCATGAACCGCATCACGGGTTTGGACACCTTAATTAAGGGGAGTTACTTCGAGGTGCAG
CCTGGTAATTCGACAGAGCAAACAGACTCATTTACGGCATTGCCGGACCCACCCCCTATTTCTATGCGTG
TGCCAGGATTGCACTTGACACTGCACAATAAAGACTCAGTGTCGCTGGAAGCAGGAAGCCCAGTGTCCTT
CAAAAAGATCGCTGTAGGTGAGATCGTGTCTAATCGTTTACTTCCTGATGGAACGATTGAAACTAAGCTT
TTGATTCACCCTCAATATGTGGGCCATGTCACAAGTTTCTCTCGTTTTTTTATCTCATCTGGAATCCGTT
TCCAGGCGAACTTACCGAAGATCAGCATGGAGGTTGACTCAATTAAATCAATCTTGCGCGGGGGTATTAG
TTTCTTCACGCCCACGGGCGGCGAAAAGGTCGACTCGAAGAATATCTTCTTACTGTACGATTCTATGGAT
GACGCCTTGCGTGCTGATGATATCAAGATCCACCTTACATTCTCTGCCGACCATGGGTTACAACCCGACG
CTGAGATTCGTTTCAATGGAATTAAGATTGGTCACATCACTGATATTGAAATGAAGAGCGATCTGCGTAC
AGTGAATGCAACAGCTTACATTGATAAGAGTATGGAAGCTTTATTAGGCGCGGACGCATACTTTTGGACC
GTCAATGCGCGTTTCAACGCTGAAGGGATCAGCAACTTAGATACTTTAATCAAGGGGGCTTATGTAAACA
TTTTGCCTGGGACAGGGAAAAGCGCACGCACGTTCGAAGTACACAATTCGCGCCCGGTGAACATCACAGA
TAATACGGGTCTTAATTTAGTGCTGGAGACTGACCGCTTAGGTTCTTTAGGTTACAATAAACCCGTTTAC
TATCGTCAGGTCCAAGTAGGGCACACTACTGGCTACGAGTTGAGTCCGACCGGGCAGAATGTTTTAATCT
ATGTGAACATCCACGAGCCGTATGTGAACCTTGTACGTGAGAATACGAAATTTTGGAACAGTACCGGTTT
TCGTATCAAAGGAGGATTGATGACCGAAATGCGCATCAGTACCGAATCCGTTGCCGCGATCATCGGAGGA
GGAATTTCATTTTCTACGCCGGATAAAGACGACATGGGAAACCGTGTAGCAAACGGAAAGCACTTTGTTC
TTCATCGTGATCCAAACGATAAGTGGCTGACGTGGTCACCGCCATTGTCCCTTGGCAAGATCGACACCAC
TCCACCCCAGGAAAAAGAGAACAATGAAGGCGAGACCCATCACCACCATCACCATTAAGGCCAGGCCGGC
CGATCCGGCTGCTAACAAAGCCCGAAAGGAAGCTGAGTTGGCTGCTGCCACCGCTGAGCAATAACTAGCA
TAACCCCTTGGGGCCTCTAAACGGGTCTTGAGGGGTTTTTTGCTGAAAGGAGGAACTATATCCGGATTGG
CGAATGGG
[124 nt withheld, positions 1969-2092]
C
[91 nt withheld, positions 2094-2184]
A
[49 nt withheld, positions 2186-2234]
CCTTTGACGTTGGAGTCCACGTTCTTT
[37 nt withheld, positions 2262-2298]
ACCCTATCTCGGTCTATTCTTTTGATTTATAAGGGATTTTGCCGATTTCGGCCTATTGGTTAAAAAATGA
GCTGATTTAACAAAAATTTAACGCGAATTTTAACAAAATATTAACGCTTACAATTTAGGTGGCACTTTTC
GGGGAACGACGACCTGCAGCCAAGCTAGCTTGGCTGGACGTAAACTCCTCTTCAGACCTAATAACTTCGT
ATAGCATACATTATACGAAGTTATATTAAGGGTTATTGAATATGATCGGAATTGGGCTGCAGGAATTCGA
TAGCTTGGCTGCAGGTCGACCTCGAGGATGTGCGCGGAACCCCTATTTGTTTATTTTTCTAAATACATTC
AAATATGTATCCGCTCATGAGACAATAACCCTGATAAATGCTTCAATAATATTGAAAAAGGAAGAGTATG
AGTATTCAACATTTCCGTGTCGCCCTTATTCCCTTTTTTGCGGCATTTTGCCTTCCTGTTTTTGCTCACC
CAGAAACGCTGGTGAAAGTAAAAGATGCTGAAGATCAGTTGGGTGCACGAGTGGGTTACATCGAACTGGA
TCTCAACAGCGGTAAGATCCTTGAGAGTTTTCGCCCCGAAGAACGTTTTCCAATGATGAGCACTTTTAAA
GTTCTGCTATGTGGCGCGGTATTATCCCGTATTGACGCCGGGCAAGAGCAACTCGGTCGCCGCATACACT
ATTCTCAGAATGACTTGGTTGAGTACTCACCAGTCACAGAAAAGCATCTTACGGATGGCATGACAGTAAG
AGAATTATGCAGTGCTGCCATAACCATGAGTGATAACACTGCGGCCAACTTACTTCTGACAACGATCGGA
GGACCGAAGGAGCTAACCGCTTTTTTGCACAACATGGGGGATCATGTAACTCGCCTTGATCGTTGGGAAC
CGGAGCTGAATGAAGCCATACCAAACGACGAGCGTGACACCACGATGCCTGCAGCAATGGCAACAACGTT
GCGCAAACTATTAACTGGCGAACTACTTACTCTAGCTTCCCGGCAACAATTAATAGACTGGATGGAGGCG
GATAAAGTTGCAGGACCACTTCTGCGCTCGGCCCTTCCGGCTGGCTGGTTTATTGCTGATAAATCTGGAG
CCGGTGAGCGTGGCTCTCGCGGTATCATTGCAGCACTGGGGCCAGATGGTAAGCCCTCCCGTATCGTAGT
TATCTACACGACGGGGAGTCAGGCAACTATGGATGAACGAAATAGACAGATCGCTGAGATAGGTGCCTCA
CTGATTAAGCATTGGTAACTGTCAGACCAAGTTTACTCATATATACTTTAGATTGATTTAAAACTTCATT
TTTAATTTAAAAGGATCTAGGTGAAGATCCTTTTTGATAATCTCATGACCAAAATCCCTTAACGTGAGTT
TTCGTTCCACTGAGCGTCAGACCCCGTAGAAAAGATCAAAGGATCTTCTTGAGATCCTTTTTTTCTGCGC
GTAATCTGCTGCTTGCAAACAAAAAAACCACCGCTACCAGCGGTGGTTTGTTTGCCGGATCAAGAGCTAC
CAACTCTTTTTCCGAAGGTAACTGGCTTCAGCAGAGCGCAGATACCAAATACTGTCCTTCTAGTGTAGCC
GTAGTTAGGCCACCACTTCAAGAACTCTGTAGCACCGCCTACATACCTCGCTCTGCTAATCCTGTTACCA
GTGGCTGCTGCCAGTGGCGATAAGTCGTGTCTTACCGGGTTGGACTCAAGACGATAGTTACCGGATAAGG
CGCAGCGGTCGGGCTGAACGGGGGGTTCGTGCACACAGCCCAGCTTGGAGCGAACGACCTACACCGAACT
GAGATACCTACAGCGTGAGCTATGAGAAAGCGCCACGCTTCCCGAAGGGAGAAAGGCGGACAGGTATCCG
GTAAGCGGCAGGGTCGGAACAGGAGAGCGCACGAGGGAGCTTCCAGGGGGAAACGCCTGGTATCTTTATA
GTCCTGTCGGGTTTCGCCACCTCTGACTTGAGCGTCGATTTTTGTGATGCTCGTCAGGGGGGCGGAGCCT
ATGGAAAAACGCCAGCAACGCGGCCTTTTTACGGTTCCTGGCCTTTTGCTGGCCTTTTGCTCACATGTTC
TTTCCTGCGTTATCCCCTGATTCTGTGGATAACCGTATTACCGCCTTTGAGTGAGCTGATACCGCTCGCC
GCAGCCGAACGACCGAGCGCAGCGAGTCAGTGAGCGAGGAAGCGGAAGAGCGCCTGATGCGGTATTTTCT
CCTTACGCATCTGTGCGGTATTTCACACCGCAATGGTGCACTCTCAGTACAATCTGCTCTGATGCCGCAT
AGTTAAGCCAGTATACACTCCGCTATCGCTACGTGACTGGGTCATGGCTGCGCCCCGACACCCGCCAACA
CCCGCTGACGCGCCCTGACGGGCTTGTCTGCTCCCGGCATCCGCTTACAGACAAGCTGTGACCGTCTCCG
GGAGCTGCATGTGTCAGAGGTTTTCACCGTCATCACCGAAACGCGCGAGGCAGCTGCGGTAAAGCTCATC
AGCGTGGTCGTGAAGCGATTCACAGATGTCTGCCTGTTCATCCGCGTCCAGCTCGTTGAGTTTCTCCAGA
AGCGTTAATGTCTGGCTTCTGATAAAGCGGGCCATGTTAAGGGCGGTTTTTTCCTGTTTGGTCACTGATG
CCTCCGTGTAAGGGGGATTTCTGTTCATGGGGGTAATGATACCGATGAAACGAGAGAGGATGCTCACGAT
ACGGGTTACTGATGATGAACATGCCCGGTTACTGGAACGTTGTGAGGGTAAACAACTGGCGGTATGGATG
CGGCGGGACCAGAGAAAAATCACTCAGGGTCAATGCCAGCGCTTCGTTAATACAGATGTAGGTGTTCCAC
AGGGTAGCCAGCAGCATCCTGCGATGCAGATCCGGAACATAATGGTGCAGGGCGCTGACTTCCGCGTTTC
CAGACTTTACGAAACACGGAAACCGAAGACCATTCATGTTGTTGCTCAGGTCGCAGACGTTTTGCAGCAG
CAGTCGCTTCACGTTCGCTCGCGTATCGGTGATTCATTCTGCTAACCAGTAAGGCAACCCCGCCAGCCTA
GCCGGGTCCTCAACGACAGGAGCACGATCATGCGCACCCGTGGGGCCGCCATGCCGGCGATAATGGCCTG
CTTCTCGCCGAAACGTTTGGTGGCGGGACCAGTGACGAAGGCTTGAGCGAGGGCGTGCAAGATTCCGAAT
ACCGCAAGCGACAGGCCGATCATCGTCGCGCTCCAGCGAAAGCGGTCCTCGCCGAAAATGACCCAGAGCG
CTGCCGGCACCTGTCCTACGAGTTGCATGATAAAGAAGACAGTCATAAGTGCGGCGACGATAGTCATGCC
CCGCGCCCACCGGAAGGAGCTGACTGGGTTGAAGGCTCTCAAGGGCATCGGTCGAGATCCCGGTGCCTAA
TGAGTGAGCTAACTTACATTAATTGCGTTGCGCTCACTGCCCGCTTTCCAGTCGGGAAACCTGTCGTGCC
AGCTGCATTAATGAATCGGCCAACGCGCGGGGAGAGGCGGTTTGCGTATTGGGCGCCAGGGTGGTTTTTC
TTTTCACCAGTGAGACGGGCAACAGCTGATTGCCCTTCACCGCCTGGCCCTGAGAGAGTTGCAGCAAGCG
GTCCACGCTGGTTTGCCCCAGCAGGCGAAAATCCTGTTTGATGGTGGTTAACGGCGGGATATAACATGAG
CTGTCTTCGGTATCGTCGTATCCCACTACCGAGATATCCGCACCAACGCGCAGCCCGGACTCGGTAATGG
CGCGCATTGCGCCCAGCGCCATCTGATCGTTGGCAACCAGCATCGCAGTGGGAACGATGCCCTCATTCAG
CATTTGCATGGTTTGTTGAAAACCGGACATGGCACTCCAGTCGCCTTCCCGTTCCGCTATCGGCTGAATT
TGATTGCGAGTGAGATATTTATGCCAGCCAGCCAGACGCAGACGCGCCGAGACAGAACTTAATGGGCCCG
CTAACAGCGCGATTTGCTGGTGACCCAATGCGACCAGATGCTCCACGCCCAGTCGCGTACCGTCTTCATG
GGAGAAAATAATACTGTTGATGGGTGTCTGGTCAGAGACATCAAGAAATAACGCCGGAACATTAGTGCAG
GCAGCTTCCACAGCAATGGCATCCTGGTCATCCAGCGGATAGTTAATGATCAGCCCACTGACGCGTTGCG
CGAGAAGATTGTGCACCGCCGCTTTACAGGCTTCGACGCCGCTTCGTTCTACCATCGACACCACCACGCT
GGCACCCAGTTGATCGGCGCGAGATTTAATCGCCGCGACAATTTGCGACGGCGCGTGCAGGGCCAGACTG
GAGGTGGCAACGCCAATCAGCAACGACTGTTTGCCCGCCAGTTGTTGTGCCACGCGGTTGGGAATGTAAT
TCAGCTCCGCCATCGCCGCTTCCACTTTTTCCCGCGTTTTCGCAGAAACGTGGCTGGCCTGGTTCACCAC
GCGGGAAACGGTCTGATAAGAGACACCGGCATACTCTGCGACATCGTATAACGTTACTGGTTTCACATTC
ACCACCCTGAATTGACTCTCTTCCGGGCGCTATCATGCCATACCGCGAAAGGTTTTGCGCCATTCGATGG
TGTCCGGGATCTCGACGCTCTCCCTTATGCGACTCCTGCATTAGGAAGCAGCCCAGTAGTAGGTTGAGGC
CGTTGAGCACCGCCGCCGCAAGGAATGGTGCATGCAAGGAGATGGCGCCCAA
Features (pLannotate 1.2.2; 18 found; start..end, strand, type, name):
    191..209     +  promoter       T7 promoter: promoter for bacteriophage T7 RNA polymerase
    210..234     +  protein_bind   lac operator: The lac repressor binds to the lac operator to inhibit transcription in E. coli. This inhibition can be relieved by adding lactose or isopropyl-β-D-thiogalactopyranoside (IPTG). lac repressor encoded by lacI
   1828..1877    +  CDS            SET1 (fragment): solubility-enhancement tag derived from T7 phage gene 10B
   1885..1932    +  terminator     T7 terminator: transcription terminator for bacteriophage T7 RNA polymerase
   1969..2397    +  rep_origin     f1 ori (sequence partly withheld): f1 bacteriophage origin of replication; arrow indicates direction of (+) strand synthesis
   2499..2532    +  protein_bind   loxP: Cre-mediated recombination occurs in the 8-bp core sequence (GCATACAT). Cre recombinase
   2562..2580    +  misc_feature   MCS (fragment): pBluescript multiple cloning site
   2611..2715    +  promoter       AmpR promoter: bla
   2716..3576    +  CDS            AmpR: β-lactamase; bla; confers resistance to ampicillin, carbenicillin, and related antibiotics
   3747..4335    +  rep_origin     ori: high-copy-number ColE1/pMB1/pBR322/pUC origin of replication
   4521..4660    -  misc_feature   bom: basis of mobility region from pBR322
   4762..4953    -  CDS            rop: Rop protein, which maintains plasmids at low copy number; rop
   4970..5350    +  CDS            YPB1_ECOLX: Protein predicted: Swiss-Prot protein existence level 4. From Escherichia coli.
   5422..5713    -  CDS            TcR (fragment): tetracycline efflux protein; tet; confers resistance to tetracycline
   5728..5749    -  protein_bind   CAP binding site: CAP binding activates transcription in the presence of cAMP. E. coli catabolite activator protein
   5762..6844    -  CDS            lacI: lac repressor; lacI; The lac repressor binds to the lac operator to inhibit transcription in E. coli. This inhibition can be relieved by adding lactose or isopropyl-β-D-thiogalactopyranoside (IPTG).
   6845..6922    -  promoter       lacI promoter: lacI
   6930..169     -  CDS            TcR (fragment) (across the origin): tetracycline efflux protein; tet; confers resistance to tetracycline
