[The description below was written by a language model from this plasmid's Addgene catalogue record and pLannotate feature annotations shown in this document.]
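Description:
pBEL1751 is a bacterial expression plasmid built on the pET21a backbone for T7-driven production of a naturally occurring protein containing four MCE domains, with its transmembrane region removed. The insert, assembled by Gibson cloning, is Desulfocapsa_sulfexigens_UWK_02604 truncated to residues 38–533 and carrying a 6xHis tag written after the residue range, which suggests a C-terminal position suitable for nickel-affinity purification. The catalogue lists the species as E. coli, although the gene name points to Desulfocapsa sulfexigens; the record does not resolve this. The automated feature table does not annotate the insert or the His tag. However, the unannotated stretch between the lac operator and the T7 terminator region is where the coding sequence would sit.

Expression is controlled by a T7 promoter immediately followed by a lac operator, and transcription ends at a T7 terminator. The plasmid also carries lacI under its own promoter, so the lac repressor keeps transcription off until IPTG is added. Expression requires a host that supplies T7 RNA polymerase. Propagation relies on a ColE1/pBR322-type origin with the adjacent bom and rop elements, and selection is through the AmpR β-lactamase gene with its bla promoter. An f1 origin is also present. Other annotated items include tetracycline-resistance gene fragments, a short hit to a T7 gene 10-derived tag just upstream of the terminator, a loxP site and a small multiple cloning site fragment. These look like backbone remnants or annotation artefacts, and the record assigns them no function. The associated work concerns the structure of LetB and lipid transport across the bacterial envelope, so the construct most likely served to produce the soluble multi-MCE protein for purification and for structural or biochemical comparison.
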