Addgene plasmid #139876: pBEL1751
Purpose: Expression plasmid for naturally occurring 4xMCE protein (without TM region)
Depositing lab: Gira Bhabha & Damian Ekiert. Depositing organization: NYU Grossman School of Medicine. Publication: LetB Structure Reveals a Tunnel for Lipid Transport across the Bacterial Envelope. Isom GL, Coudray N, MacRae MR, McManus CT, Ekiert DC, Bhabha G. Cell. 2020 Apr 30;181(3):653-664.e19. doi: 10.1016/j.cell.2020.03.030. PubMed 32359438.
Backbone
  Vector backbone: pET21a
  Vector type: Bacterial Expression
Growth in bacteria
  Bacterial resistance: Ampicillin, 100 μg/mL
  Growth temperature: 37°C
  Growth strain: DH5alpha
  Copy number: High Copy
Gene/Insert
  Gene/Insert name: Desulfocapsa_sulfexigens_UWK_02604
  Species: E. coli
  Mutation: Desulfocapsa_sulfexigens_UWK_02604(38-533)-6xHis
  Cloning method: Gibson Cloning
Terms and licenses: Academic/Nonprofit Terms; Industry Terms: Not Available to Industry
Depositor comments: Please visit https://www.biorxiv.org/content/10.1101/748145v1 for bioRxiv preprint.
How to cite: pBEL1751 was a gift from Gira Bhabha & Damian Ekiert (Addgene plasmid # 139876 ; http://n2t.net/addgene:139876 ; RRID:Addgene_139876)
